>Addgene plasmid #181962 | cASPG1-mRFP | addgene full sequence | sequence record 356738 | Addgene NGS Result
TTTCACGCCCTTTTAAATATCCGATTATTCTAATAAACGCTCTTTTCTCTTAGGTTTACCCGCCAATATA
TCCTGTCAAACACTGATAGTTTAAACTGAAGGCGGGAAACGACAATCTGATCCAAGCTCAAGCTGCTCTA
GCATTCGCCATTCAGGCTGCGCAACTGTTGGGAAGGGCGATCGGTGCGGGCCTCTTCGCTATTACGCCAG
CTGGCGAAAGGGGGATGTGCTGCAAGGCGATTAAGTTGGGTAACGCCAGGGTTTTCCCAGTCACGACGTT
GTAAAACGACGGCCAGTGCCAAGCTTGTGGATCCCCCATCACAACTTTGTATAGAAAAGTTGGTTTTGTG
TTCCCTACATCATACCCTATATATAGTCACACACACCTAAACACATTTTTACATCATTTTTAATAATGTC
CGTGTCTGTGTGTATTTTCTTAATTGTTACAGTGAAATAAATAAATGTGAAAGAGATTTGGTTTAAATTA
GATAACTATTTTACTTGAGAGTGTTTAATCTGACGTACATATTGGTTAATTCAGTTCAACGTCTTATAGT
GACATTAGATATTAATATTGATTAGATATTTTCTTACGTAATGTTCTCAAATCGGATAAATCAGTCAGTC
AAGCCATTATAATAAAATATTATACGAAGTTATAAAAGAAGAAAAAGAACTTTTTACTAAGTTTAGAATT
TATAATATTCAATTTTCACTTTACTAACATCGGTGATTCACCTAAAGCATTCTGTTTTACCAAGAATGTG
TGTTTGCTTTAGAATTCACAGTATTTACTTCTCACTTGATCCCGTGTGTAGTAGACAATAAAACCATGTT
GTTTCGGAGACTCATCATATTCACAAACAGATTTTCCGATTTAATAGTTCTTTTTCTTCTTTTATAATTT
TCATAGTACTGTATCTTGTTTTAATGGCTTTGCCTTGACTGACTGATTTATCTGATTTGAGAACACTACG
TAAGAAAACATCTAATACTATTATCTACTATCACTATATCTGTATTTAAATAACAATAGTTGTTTACCAA
TATCAAAATTACAGAGGGTGCTTAACTGCGTTTAGTATACATTTTTTATTATGTAATTTTAATTATAAAT
AAACCAGTTTACAATTTGGGATTTCTTTATTAGGATTTCATAACACACCATTGTTGAAAAATGGAGATCT
AAATTGACATTATATATGAAAGACAATAAATAAGATACAACGTTTTATATAAACAATATGGATTATATAC
AATAGTTAAAAAATCCTTAGATGTCTGTTAAACACAGCGTTTTGGTGAGTTAACTCGTATGGTATAAGTT
TAAAGCATTCCAGTAACTATATTGGTATCAAAATCTACATTCATATTAATTCAAATAATTTTTTACGTTT
ACCAAAATAAATCCATATAAACATGCGATTGATCTTGGGCAAGAGAGGTGTTAAAATAGTATCTTGGTAT
GACTATTAGTTGAAATTTGACTAATGCATTCAAGAATGTATATTTATTGTAAGAAATGCTCACGTATCTT
ATTTGATAAAGAATGCTCACGTACCTTAATAAATACGTGTGCATAGAGTTTGTGTGTATATATAGATGGT
TATGATCAGGGAAGAAGAACACAACACAACTCACCTCAAACAGACAATTTAATTCCAAAAGATAAAAACA
ATCAAAAGCAAGTTTGTACAAAAAAGCAGGCT
[1500 nt withheld, positions 1713-3212]
TACCCAGCTTTCTTGTACAAAGTGGTTGATAACAGCATGGCCTCCTCCGAGGACGTCATCAAGGAGTTCA
TGCGCTTCAAGGTGCGCATGGAGGGCTCCGTGAACGGCCACGAGTTCGAGATCGAGGGCGAGGGCGAGGG
CCGCCCCTACGAGGGCACCCAGACCGCCAAGCTGAAGGTGACCAAGGGCGGCCCCCTGCCCTTCGCCTGG
GACATCCTGTCCCCTCAGTTCCAGTACGGCTCCAAGGCCTACGTGAAGCACCCCGCCGACATCCCCGACT
ACTTGAAGCTGTCCTTCCCCGAGGGCTTCAAGTGGGAGCGCGTGATGAACTTCGAGGACGGCGGCGTGGT
GACCGTGACCCAGGACTCCTCCCTGCAGGACGGCGAGTTCATCTACAAGGTGAAGCTGCGCGGCACCAAC
TTCCCCTCCGACGGCCCCGTAATGCAGAAGAAGACCATGGGCTGGGAGGCCTCCACCGAGCGGATGTACC
CCGAGGACGGCGCCCTGAAGGGCGAGATCAAGATGAGGCTGAAGCTGAAGGACGGCGGCCACTACGACGC
CGAGGTCAAGACCACCTACATGGCCAAGAAGCCCGTGCAGCTGCCCGGCGCCTACAAGACCGACATCAAG
CTGGACATCACCTCCCACAACGAGGACTACACCATCGTGGAACAGTACGAGCGCGCCGAGGGCCGCCACT
CCACCGGCGCCTAAGCTTAGAGCTCGAATTTCCCCGATCGTTCAAACATTTGGCAATAAAGTTTCTTAAG
ATTGAATCCTGTTGCCGGTCTTGCGATGATTATCATATAATTTCTGTTGAATTACGTTAAGCATGTAATA
ATTAACATGTAATGCATGACGTTATTTATGAGATGGGTTTTTATGATTAGAGTCCCGCAATTATACATTT
AATACGCGATAGAAAACAAAATATAGCGCGCAAACTAGGATAAATTATCGCGCGCGGTGTCATCTATGTT
ACTAGATCGGGAATTGGTTCCGGAACCAATTCGTAATCATGTCATAGCTGTTTCCTGTGTGAAATTGTTA
TCCGCTCACAATTCCACACAACATACGAGCCGGAAGCATAAAGTGTAAAGCCTGGGGTGCCTAATGAGTG
AGCTAACTCACATTAGGCTGAATTAGGCGCGCCTATTTCTATTAATTCCCGATCTAGTAACATAGATGAC
ACCGCGCGCGATAATTTATCCTAGTTTGCGCGCTATATTTTGTTTTCTATCGCGTATTAAATGTATAATT
GCGGGACTCTAATCATAAAAACCCATCTCATAAATAACGTCATGCATTACATGTTAATTATTACATGCTT
AACGTAATTCAACAGAAATTATATGATAATCATCGCAAGACCGGCAACAGGATTCAATCTTAAGAAACTT
TATTGCCAAATGTTTGAACGATCGGGGAAATTCGGGGGATCGATCCCGCGAACTGTGGACGAGAACTGTG
CCACCAAGCGTAAGGCCGTTCTCTCGCATTTGCCTTGCTAGGCTCGCGCGAGTTGCTGGCTGAGGCGTTC
TCGAAATCAGCTCTTGTTCGGTCGGCATCTACTCTATTCCTTTGCCCTCGGACGAGTGCTGGGGCGTCGG
TTTCCACTATCGGCGAGTACTTCTACACAGCCATCGGTCCAGACGGCCGCGCTTCTGCGGGCGATTTGTG
TACGCCCGACAGTCCCGGCTCCGGATCGGACGATTGCGTCGCATCGACCCTGCGCCCAAGCTGCATCATC
GAAATTGCCGTCAACCAAGCTCTGATAGAGTTGGTCAAGACCAATGCGGAGCATATACGCCCGGAGCCGC
GGCGATCCTGCAAGCTCCGGATGCCTCCGCTCGAAGTAGCGCGTCTGCTGCTCCATACAAGCCAACCACG
GCCTCCAGAAGAAGATGTTGGCGACCTCGTATTGGGAATCCCCGAACATCGCCTCGCTCCAGTCAATGAC
CGCTGTTATGCGGCCATTGTCCGTCAGGACATTGTTGGAGCCGAAATCCGCGTGCACGAGGTGCCGGACT
TCGGGGCAGTCCTCGGCCCAAAGCATCAGCTCATCGAGAGCCTGCGCGACGGACGCACTGACGGTGTCGT
CCATCACAGTTTGCCAGTGATACACATGGGGATCAGCAATCGCGCATATGAAATCACGCCATGTAGTGTA
TTGACCGATTCCTTGCGGTCCGAATGGGCCGAACCCGCTCGTCTGGCTAAGATCGGCCGCAGCGATCGCA
TCCATGGCCTCCGCGACCGGCTGCAGAACAGCGGGCAGTTCGGTTTCAGGCAGGTCTTGCAACGTGACAC
CCTGTGCACGGCGGGAGATGCAATAGGTCAGGCTCTCGCTGAATGCCCCAATGTCAAGCACTTCCGGAAT
CGGGAGCGCGGCCGATGCAAAGTGCCGATAAACATAACGATCTTTGTAGAAACCATCGGCGCAGCTATTT
ACCCGCAGGACATATCCACGCCCTCCTACATCGAAGCTGAAAGCACGAGATTCTTCGCCCTCCGAGAGCT
GCATCAGGTCGGAGACGCTGTCGAACTTTTCGATCAGAAACTTCTCGACAGACGTCGCGGTGAGTTCAGG
CTTTTTCATATCTTATTGCCCCCCGGGATCAGATCTGGATTGAGAGTGAATATGAGACTCTAATTGGATA
CCGAGGGGAATTTATGGAACGTCAGTGGAGCATTTTTGACAAGAAATATTTGCTAGCTGATAGTGACCTT
AGGCGACTTTTGAACGCGCAATAATGGTTTCTGACGTATGTGCTTAGCTCATTAAACTCCAGAAACCCGC
GGCTGAGTGGCTCCTTCAACGTTGCGGTTCTGTCAGTTCCAAACGTAAAACGGCTTGTCCCGCGTCATCG
GCGGGGGTCATAACGTGACTCCCTTAATTCTCCGCTCATGATCTTGATCCCCTGCGCCATCAGATCCTTG
GCGGCAAGAAAGCCATCCAGTTTACTTTGCAGGGCTTCCCAACCTTACCAGAGGGCGCCCCAGCTGGCAA
TTCCGGTTCGCTTGCTGTCCATAAAACCGCCCAGTCTAGCTATCGCCATGTAAGCCCACTGCAAGCTACC
TGCTTTCTCTTTGCGCTTGCGTTTTCCCTTGTCCAGATAGCCCAGTAGCTGACATTCATCCGGGGTCAGC
ACCGTTTCTGCGGACTGGCTTTCTACGTGTTCCGCTTCCTTTAGCAGCCCTTGCGCCCTGAGTGCTTGCG
GCAGCGTGAAGCTGATCCGTCGAGATTAATAGAAATAAATTCAGCCTAATTCGGCGTTAATTCAGTACAT
TAAAAACGTCCGCAATGTGTTATTAAGTTGTCTAAGCGTCAATTTGTTTACACCACAATATATCCTGCCA
CCAGCCAGCCAACAGCTCCCCGACCGGCAGCTCGGCACAAAATCACCACTCGATACAGGCAGCCCATCAG
TCCGGGACGGCGTCAGCGGGAGAGCCGTTGTAAGGCGGCAGACTTTGCTCATGTTACCGATGCTATTCGG
AAGAACGGCAACTAAGCTGCCGGGTTTGAAACACGGATGATCTCGCGGAGGGTAGCATGTTGATTGTAAC
GATGACAGAGCGTTGCTGCCTGTGATCAATTCGGGCACGAACCCAGTGGACATAAGCCTGTTCGGTTCGT
AAGCTGTAATGCAAGTAGCGTATGCGCTCACGCAACTGGTCCAGAACCTTGACCGAACGCAGCGGTGGTA
ACGGCGCAGTGGCGGTTTTCATGGCTTGTTATGACTGTTTTTTTGGGGTACAGTCTATGCCTCGGGCATC
CAAGCAGCAAGCGCGTTACGCCGTGGGTCGATGTTTGATGTTATGGAGCAGCAACGATGTTACGCAGCAG
GGCAGTCGCCCTAAAACAAAGTTAAACATCATGGGGGAAGCGGTGATCGCCGAAGTATCGACTCAACTAT
CAGAGGTAGTTGGCGTCATCGAGCGCCATCTCGAACCGACGTTGCTGGCCGTACATTTGTACGGCTCCGC
AGTGGATGGCGGCCTGAAGCCACACAGTGATATTGATTTGCTGGTTACGGTGACCGTAAGGCTTGATGAA
ACAACGCGGCGAGCTTTGATCAACGACCTTTTGGAAACTTCGGCTTCCCCTGGAGAGAGCGAGATTCTCC
GCGCTGTAGAAGTCACCATTGTTGTGCACGACGACATCATTCCGTGGCGTTATCCAGCTAAGCGCGAACT
GCAATTTGGAGAATGGCAGCGCAATGACATTCTTGCAGGTATCTTCGAGCCAGCCACGATCGACATTGAT
CTGGCTATCTTGCTGACAAAAGCAAGAGAACATAGCGTTGCCTTGGTAGGTCCAGCGGCGGAGGAACTCT
TTGATCCGGTTCCTGAACAGGATCTATTTGAGGCGCTAAATGAAACCTTAACGCTATGGAACTCGCCGCC
CGACTGGGCTGGCGATGAGCGAAATGTAGTGCTTACGTTGTCCCGCATTTGGTACAGCGCAGTAACCGGC
AAAATCGCGCCGAAGGATGTCGCTGCCGACTGGGCAATGGAGCGCCTGCCGGCCCAGTATCAGCCCGTCA
TACTTGAAGCTAGACAGGCTTATCTTGGACAAGAAGAAGATCGCTTGGCCTCGCGCGCAGATCAGTTGGA
AGAATTTGTCCACTACGTGAAAGGCGAGATCACCAAGGTAGTCGGCAAATAATGTCTAGCTAGAAATTCG
TTCAAGCCGACGCCGCTTCGCGGCGCGGCTTAACTCAAGCGTTAGATGCACTAAGCACATAATTGCTCAC
AGCCAAACTATCAGGTCAAGTCTGCTTTTATTATTTTTAAGCGTGCATAATAAGCCCTACACAAATTGGG
AGATATATCATGCATGACCAAAATCCCTTAACGTGAGTTTTCGTTCCACTGAGCGTCAGACCCCGTAGAA
AAGATCAAAGGATCTTCTTGAGATCCTTTTTTTCTGCGCGTAATCTGCTGCTTGCAAACAAAAAAACCAC
CGCTACCAGCGGTGGTTTGTTTGCCGGATCAAGAGCTACCAACTCTTTTTCCGAAGGTAACTGGCTTCAG
CAGAGCGCAGATACCAAATACTGTCCTTCTAGTGTAGCCGTAGTTAGGCCACCACTTCAAGAACTCTGTA
GCACCGCCTACATACCTCGCTCTGCTAATCCTGTTACCAGTGGCTGCTGCCAGTGGCGATAAGTCGTGTC
TTACCGGGTTGGACTCAAGACGATAGTTACCGGATAAGGCGCAGCGGTCGGGCTGAACGGGGGGTTCGTG
CACACAGCCCAGCTTGGAGCGAACGACCTACACCGAACTGAGATACCTACAGCGTGAGCTATGAGAAAGC
GCCACGCTTCCCGAAGGGAGAAAGGCGGACAGGTATCCGGTAAGCGGCAGGGTCGGAACAGGAGAGCGCA
CGAGGGAGCTTCCAGGGGGAAACGCCTGGTATCTTTATAGTCCTGTCGGGTTTCGCCACCTCTGACTTGA
GCGTCGATTTTTGTGATGCTCGTCAGGGGGGCGGAGCCTATGGAAAAACGCCAGCAACGCGGCCTTTTTA
CGGTTCCTGGCCTTTTGCTGGCCTTTTGCTCACATGTTCTTTCCTGCGTTATCCCCTGATTCTGTGGATA
ACCGTATTACCGCCTTTGAGTGAGCTGATACCGCTCGCCGCAGCCGAACGACCGAGCGCAGCGAGTCAGT
GAGCGAGGAAGCGGAAGAGCGCCTGATGCGGTATTTTCTCCTTACGCATCTGTGCGGTATTTCACACCGC
ATATGGTGCACTCTCAGTACAATCTGCTCTGATGCCGCATAGTTAAGCCAGTATACACTCCGCTATCGCT
ACGTGACTGGGTCATGGCTGCGCCCCGACACCCGCCAACACCCGCTGACGCGCCCTGACGGGCTTGTCTG
CTCCCGGCATCCGCTTACAGACAAGCTGTGACCGTCTCCGGGAGCTGCATGTGTCAGAGGTTTTCACCGT
CATCACCGAAACGCGCGAGGCAGGGTGCCTTGATGTGGGCGCCGGCGGTCGAGTGGCGACGGCGCGGCTT
GTCCGCGCCCTGGTAGATTGCCTGGCCGTAGGCCAGCCATTTTTGAGCGGCCAGCGGCCGCGATAGGCCG
ACGCGAAGCGGCGGGGCGTAGGGAGCGCAGCGACCGAAGGGTAGGCGCTTTTTGCAGCTCTTCGGCTGTG
CGCTGGCCAGACAGTTATGCACAGGCCAGGCGGGTTTTAAGAGTTTTAATAAGTTTTAAAGAGTTTTAGG
CGGAAAAATCGCCTTTTTTCTCTTTTATATCAGTCACTTACATGTGTGACCGGTTCCCAATGTACGGCTT
TGGGTTCCCAATGTACGGGTTCCGGTTCCCAATGTACGGCTTTGGGTTCCCAATGTACGTGCTATCCACA
GGAAAGAGACCTTTTCGACCTTTTTCCCCTGCTAGGGCAATTTGCCCTAGCATCTGCTCCGTACATTAGG
AACCGGCGGATGCTTCGCCCTCGATCAGGTTGCGGTAGCGCATGACTAGGATCGGGCCAGCCTGCCCCGC
CTCCTCCTTCAAATCGTACTCCGGCAGGTCATTTGACCCGATCAGCTTGCGCACGGTGAAACAGAACTTC
TTGAACTCTCCGGCGCTGCCACTGCGTTCGTAGATCGTCTTGAACAACCATCTGGCTTCTGCCTTGCCTG
CGGCGCGGCGTGCCAGGCGGTAGAGAAAACGGCCGATGCCGGGATCGATCAAAAAGTAATCGGGGTGAAC
CGTCAGCACGTCCGGGTTCTTGCCTTCTGTGATCTCGCGGTACATCCAATCAGCTAGCTCGATCTCGATG
TACTCCGGCCGCCCGGTTTCGCTCTTTACGATCTTGTAGCGGCTAATCAAGGCTTCACCCTCGGATACCG
TCACCAGGCGGCCGTTCTTGGCCTTCTTCGTACGCTGCATGGCAACGTGCGTGGTGTTTAACCGAATGCA
GGTTTCTACCAGGTCGTCTTTCTGCTTTCCGCCATCGGCTCGCCGGCAGAACTTGAGTACGTCCGCAACG
TGTGGACGGAACACGCGGCCGGGCTTGTCTCCCTTCCCTTCCCGGTATCGGTTCATGGATTCGGTTAGAT
GGGAAACCGCCATCAGTACCAGGTCGTAATCCCACACACTGGCCATGCCGGCCGGCCCTGCGGAAACCTC
TACGTGCCCGTCTGGAAGCTCGTAGCGGATCACCTCGCCAGCTCGTCGGTCACGCTTCGACAGACGGAAA
ACGGCCACGTCCATGATGCTGCGACTATCGCGGGTGCCCACGTCATAGAGCATCGGAACGAAAAAATCTG
GTTGCTCGTCGCCCTTGGGCGGCTTCCTAATCGACGGCGCACCGGCTGCCGGCGGTTGCCGGGATTCTTT
GCGGATTCGATCAGCGGCCGCTTGCCACGATTCACCGGGGCGTGCTTCTGCCTCGATGCGTTGCCGCTGG
GCGGCCTGCGCGGCCTTCAACTTCTCCACCAGGTCATCACCCAGCGCCGCGCCGATTTGTACCGGGCCGG
ATGGTTTGCGACCGCTCACGCCGATTCCTCGGGCTTGGGGGTTCCAGTGCCATTGCAGGGCCGGCAGACA
ACCCAGCCGCTTACGCCTGGCCAACCGCCCGTTCCTCCACACATGGGGCATTCCACGGCGTCGGTGCCTG
GTTGTTCTTGATTTTCCATGCCGCCTCCTTTAGCCGCTAAAATTCATCTACTCATTTATTCATTTGCTCA
TTTACTCTGGTAGCTGCGCGATGTATTCAGATAGCAGCTCGGTAATGGTCTTGCCTTGGCGTACCGCGTA
CATCTTCAGCTTGGTGTGATCCTCCGCCGGCAACTGAAAGTTGACCCGCTTCATGGCTGGCGTGTCTGCC
AGGCTGGCCAACGTTGCAGCCTTGCTGCTGCGTGCGCTCGGACGGCCGGCACTTAGCGTGTTTGTGCTTT
TGCTCATTTTCTCTTTACCTCATTAACTCAAATGAGTTTTGATTTAATTTCAGCGGCCAGCGCCTGGACC
TCGCGGGCAGCGTCGCCCTCGGGTTCTGATTCAAGAACGGTTGTGCCGGCGGCGGCAGTGCCTGGGTAGC
TCACGCGCTGCGTGATACGGGACTCAAGAATGGGCAGCTCGTACCCGGCCAGCGCCTCGGCAACCTCACC
GCCGATGCGCGTGCCTTTGATCGCCCGCGACACGACAAAGGCCGCTTGTAGCCTTCCATCCGTGACCTCA
ATGCGCTGCTTAACCAGCTCCACCAGGTCGGCGGTGGCCCATATGTCGTAAGGGCTTGGCTGCACCGGAA
TCAGCACGAAGTCGGCTGCCTTGATCGCGGACACAGCCAAGTCCGCCGCCTGGGGCGCTCCGTCGATCAC
TACGAAGTCGCGCCGGCCGATGGCCTTCACGTCGCGGTCAATCGTCGGGCGGTCGATGCCGACAACGGTT
AGCGGTTGATCTTCCCGCACGGCCGCCCAATCGCGGGCACTGCCCTGGGGATCGGAATCGACTAACAGAA
CATCGGCCCCGGCGAGTTGCAGGGCGCGGGCTAGATGGGTTGCGATGGTCGTCTTGCCTGACCCGCCTTT
CTGGTTAAGTACAGCGATAACCTTCATGCGTTCCCCTTGCGTATTTGTTTATTTACTCATCGCATCATAT
ACGCAGCGACCGCATGACGCAAGCTGTTTTACTCAAATACACATCACCTTTTTAGACGGCGGCGCTCGGT
TTCTTCAGCGGCCAAGCTGGCCGGCCAGGCCGCCAGCTTGGCATCAGACAAACCGGCCAGGATTTCATGC
AGCCGCACGGTTGAGACGTGCGCGGGCGGCTCGAACACGTACCCGGCCGCGATCATCTCCGCCTCGATCT
CTTCGGTAATGAAAAACGGTTCGTCCTGGCCGTCCTGGTGCGGTTTCATGCTTGTTCCTCTTGGCGTTCA
TTCTCGGCGGCCGCCAGGGCGTCGGCCTCGGTCAATGCGTCCTCACGGAAGGCACCGCGCCGCCTGGCCT
CGGTGGGCGTCACTTCCTCGCTGCGCTCAAGTGCGCGGTACAGGGTCGAGCGATGCACGCCAAGCAGTGC
AGCCGCCTCTTTCACGGTGCGGCCTTCCTGGTCGATCAGCTCGCGGGCGTGCGCGATCTGTGCCGGGGTG
AGGGTAGGGCGGGGGCCAAACTTCACGCCTCGGGCCTTGGCGGCCTCGCGCCCGCTCCGGGTGCGGTCGA
TGATTAGGGAACGCTCGAACTCGGCAATGCCGGCGAACACGGTCAACACCATGCGGCCGGCCGGCGTGGT
GGTGTCGGCCCACGGCTCTGCCAGGCTACGCAGGCCCGCGCCGGCCTCCTGGATGCGCTCGGCAATGTCC
AGTAGGTCGCGGGTGCTGCGGGCCAGGCGGTCTAGCCTGGTCACTGTCACAACGTCGCCAGGGCGTAGGT
GGTCAAGCATCCTGGCCAGCTCCGGGCGGTCGCGCCTGGTGCCGGTGATCTTCTCGGAAAACAGCTTGGT
GCAGCCGGCCGCGTGCAGTTCGGCCCGTTGGTTGGTCAAGTCCTGGTCGTCGGTGCTGACGCGGGCATAG
CCCAGCAGGCCAGCGGCGGCGCTCTTGTTCATGGCGTAATGTCTCCGGTTCTAGTCGCAAGTATTCTACT
TTATGCGACTAAAACACGCGACAAGAAAACGCCAGGAAAAGGGCAGGGCGGCAGCCTGTCGCGTAACTTA
GGACTTGTGCGACATGTCGTTTTCAGAAGACGGCTGCACTGAACGTCAGAAGCCGACTGCACTATAGCAG
CGGAGGGGTTGGATCAAAGTACTTTGATCCCGAGGGGAACCCTGTGGTTGGCATGCACATACAAATGGAC
GAACGGATAAACCT
Features (pLannotate 1.2.2; 26 found; start..end, strand, type, name):
     54..78      -  misc_feature   RB T-DNA repeat: right border repeat from nopaline C58 T-DNA
    144..298     -  CDS            lacZα (fragment): LacZα fragment of β-galactosidase; lacZ fragment
    322..342     +  protein_bind   attB4: mutant version of attB; core recombination site for the Gateway® BP reaction BP Clonase™
   1689..1709    +  protein_bind   attB1: mutant version of attB; core recombination site for the Gateway® BP reaction BP Clonase™
   1713..3212    +  CDS            ASPG1 (sequence withheld): ASPG1_ARATH - Experimental evidence at protein level: Swiss-Prot protein existence level 1. Aspartic protease involved in drought avoidance through abscisic acid signaling. From Arabidopsis thaliana (Mouse-ear cress).
   3214..3238    -  protein_bind   attB2: mutant version of attB; recombination site for the Gateway® BP reaction BP Clonase™
   3249..3926    +  CDS            mRFP1: monomeric derivative of DsRed (Campbell et al., 2002) mammalian codon-optimized
   3948..4200    +  terminator     NOS terminator: nopaline synthase terminator and poly(A) signal
   4255..4277    -  protein_bind   lac operator (fragment): The lac repressor binds to the lac operator to inhibit transcription in E. coli. This inhibition can be relieved by adding lactose or isopropyl-β-D-thiogalactopyranoside (IPTG). lac repressor encoded by lacI
   4281..4311    -  promoter       lac promoter: promoter for the E. coli lac operon
   4326..4347    -  protein_bind   CAP binding site: CAP binding activates transcription in the presence of cAMP. E. coli catabolite activator protein
   4383..4635    -  terminator     NOS terminator: nopaline synthase terminator and poly(A) signal
   4786..5811    -  CDS            HygR: aminoglycoside phosphotransferase from E. coli; aph(4)-Ia; confers resistance to hygromycin
   5863..6042    -  promoter       NOS promoter: nopaline synthase promoter
   6122..6451    -  CDS            tnpA (fragment): TN5P_ECOLX - Also known as tnp. Experimental evidence at protein level: Swiss-Prot protein existence level 1. Mediates transposition of transposon Tn5 by a 'cut and paste' mechanism. First, the monomeric transposase binds the 19 bp inverted DNA repeats flanking the transposon. Then, dimerization of the DNA- bound transposase creates a synaptic DNA complex. After nicking of the first DNA strand, excision of the transposon proceeds through a series of intermediates. The transposase then mediates the insertion of the transposon at a new site by strand transfer. The activity of the wild- type tran
   6548..6572    -  misc_feature   LB T-DNA repeat: left border repeat from nopaline C58 T-DNA
   6831..6854    +  promoter       Pc promoter (fragment): intI1 (promoter lies within the coding sequence); class 1 integron promoter
   7030..7086    +  CDS            GmR (fragment): gentamycin acetyltransferase; aacC1; confers resistance to gentamycin
   7097..7884    +  CDS            SmR (fragment): aminoglycoside adenylyltransferase (Murphy, 1985); aadA; confers resistance to spectinomycin and streptomycin
   8130..8718    +  rep_origin     ori: high-copy-number ColE1/pMB1/pBR322/pUC origin of replication
   8904..9044    -  misc_feature   bom: basis of mobility region from pBR322
   9146..9185    -  CDS            rop (fragment): Rop protein, which maintains plasmids at low copy number; rop
   9388..9582    -  rep_origin     pVS1 oriV: origin of replication for the Pseudomonas plasmid pVS1 (Heeb et al., 2000)
   9648..10721   -  CDS            pVS1 RepA: replication protein from the Pseudomonas plasmid pVS1 (Heeb et al., 2000)
  11150..11779   -  CDS            pVS1 StaA: stability protein from the Pseudomonas plasmid pVS1 (Heeb et al., 2000)
  12339..12740   -  CDS            Y4CG_SINFN (fragment): Protein inferred from homology: Swiss-Prot protein existence level 3. From Sinorhizobium fredii (strain NBRC 101917 / NGR234).
