[The description below was written by a language model from this plasmid's Addgene catalogue record and pLannotate feature annotations shown in this document.]
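Description:
cASPG1-mRFP is a plant expression binary vector built on the R4pGWB553 Gateway backbone, designed for Agrobacterium-mediated T-DNA transfer into plants. It carries a ColE1/pMB1-type origin with the pBR322 bom region for propagation in E. coli, and the pVS1 oriV with RepA and StaA functions, which support replication and stable maintenance in Agrobacterium. Bacterial selection is by spectinomycin through the aadA (SmR) gene. The catalogue lists a total size of about 14.8 kb, whereas the sequenced record used for annotation is 13,026 nt; the record does not explain this difference.

Between the nopaline-type right and left T-DNA borders sit two cassettes. The first is the product of a multi-site Gateway recombination. The region between attB4 and attB1 (roughly 1.3 kb, not annotated in the feature table) occupies the promoter slot and corresponds to the TBA2 promoter named in the catalogue entry. It is followed by the 1.5 kb Arabidopsis thaliana ASPG1 (At3g18490) coding sequence, which encodes an aspartic protease. After attB2, the backbone-supplied mRFP1 is placed as a C-terminal tag, and a NOS terminator closes the cassette. The second cassette, in the opposite orientation, is a NOS promoter–hygromycin phosphotransferase–NOS terminator unit for selecting transformed plants. Remnants of lacZα, the lac promoter and operator, and a Tn5 transposase fragment are backbone leftovers with no role in the payload.

The construct expresses a red fluorescent ASPG1 fusion under TBA2 promoter control, so that the protein's localisation can be imaged in plants. The associated publication concerns polar secretion and asymmetric distribution of extracellular matrix proteins in Arabidopsis seed coat epidermal cells.
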