Addgene plasmid #181962: cASPG1-mRFP
Purpose: ASPG1 protein tagged with mRFP, under control of TBA2 promoter
Depositing lab: George Haughn. Depositing organization: University of British Columbia. Publication: Asymmetric distribution of extracellular matrix proteins in seed coat epidermal cells of Arabidopsis is determined by polar secretion. Lee YC, Dean GH, Gilchrist E, Tsai AY, Haughn GW. Plant Direct. 2021 Nov 28;5(11):e360. doi: 10.1002/pld3.360. eCollection 2021 Nov. PubMed 34877448.
Backbone
  Vector backbone: R4pGWB553
  Backbone manufacturer: Tsuyoshi NAKAGAWA, Shinya NAKAMURA, Katsunori TANAKA, Makoto KAWAMUKAI, Takamasa SUZUKI, Kenzo NAKAMURA, Tetsuya KIMUR
  Backbone size w/o insert (bp): 12000
  Total vector size (bp): 14800
  Vector type: Plant Expression
  Selectable markers: Hygromycin
Growth in bacteria
  Bacterial resistance: Spectinomycin, 50 μg/mL
  Growth temperature: 37°C
  Growth strain: DH5alpha
  Copy number: High Copy
Gene/Insert
  Gene/Insert name: ASPG1
  Species: A. thaliana (mustard weed)
  Insert size (bp): 1500
  GenBank ID: At3g18490
  Entrez Gene: ASPG1 (a.k.a. AT3G18490, ASPARTIC PROTEASE IN GUARD CELL 1)
  Promoter: TBA2 promoter
  Tag / fusion protein: mRFP (C terminal on backbone)
  Cloning method: Gateway Cloning
  Sequencing primers: 5′ M13F-21
Terms and licenses: Academic/Nonprofit Terms; Industry Terms: Not Available to Industry
How to cite: cASPG1-mRFP was a gift from George Haughn (Addgene plasmid # 181962 ; http://n2t.net/addgene:181962 ; RRID:Addgene_181962)
