>Addgene plasmid #181962 | cASPG1-mRFP | depositor partial sequence | sequence record 352226 | ASPG1 coding sequence cloned into R4pGWB553
[1500 nt withheld, positions 1-1500]
