>Addgene plasmid #181962 | cASPG1-mRFP | depositor partial sequence | sequence record 352227 | TBA2 promoter sequence cloned into R4pGWB553
GTTTTGTGTTCCCTACATCATACCCTATATATAGTCACACACACCTAAACACATTTTTACATCATTTTTA
ATAATGTCCGTGTCTGTGTGTATTTTCTTAATTGTTACAGTGAAATAAATAAATGTGAAAGAGATTTGGT
TTAAATTAGATAACTATTTTACTTGAGAGTGTTTAATCTGACGTACATATTGGTTAATTCAGTTCAACGT
CTTATAGTGACATTAGATATTAATATTGATTAGATATTTTCTTACGTAATGTTCTCAAATCGGATAAATC
AGTCAGTCAAGCCATTATAATAAAATATTATACGAAGTTATAAAAGAAGAAAAAGAACTTTTTACTAAGT
TTAGAATTTATAATATTCAATTTTCACTTTACTAACATCGGTGATTCACCTAAAGCATTCTGTTTTACCA
AGAATGTGTGTTTGCTTTAGAATTCACAGTATTTACTTCTCACTTGATCCCGTGTGTAGTAGACAATAAA
ACCATGTTGTTTCGGAGACTCATCATATTCACAAACAGATTTTCCGATTTAATAGTTCTTTTTCTTCTTT
TATAATTTTCATAGTACTGTATCTTGTTTTAATGGCTTTGCCTTGACTGACTGATTTATCTGATTTGAGA
ACACTACGTAAGAAAACATCTAATACTATTATCTACTATCACTATATCTGTATTTAAATAACAATAGTTG
TTTACCAATATCAAAATTACAGAGGGTGCTTAACTGCGTTTAGTATACATTTTTTATTATGTAATTTTAA
TTATAAATAAACCAGTTTACAATTTGGGATTTCTTTATTAGGATTTCATAACACACCATTGTTGAAAAAT
GGAGATCTAAATTGACATTATATATGAAAGACAATAAATAAGATACAACGTTTTATATAAACAATATGGA
TTATATACAATAGTTAAAAAATCCTTAGATGTCTGTTAAACACAGCGTTTTGGTGAGTTAACTCGTATGG
TATAAGTTTAAAGCATTCCAGTAACTATATTGGTATCAAAATCTACATTCATATTAATTCAAATAATTTT
TTACGTTTACCAAAATAAATCCATATAAACATGCGATTGATCTTGGGCAAGAGAGGTGTTAAAATAGTAT
CTTGGTATGACTATTAGTTGAAATTTGACTAATGCATTCAAGAATGTATATTTATTGTAAGAAATGCTCA
CGTATCTTATTTGATAAAGAATGCTCACGTACCTTAATAAATACGTGTGCATAGAGTTTGTGTGTATATA
TAGATGGTTATGATCAGGGAAGAAGAACACAACACAACTCACCTCAAACAGACAATTTAATTCCAAAAGA
TAAAAACAATCAAAAG
